>Addgene plasmid #111382 | pENTR hH1-ARRET | depositor full sequence | sequence record 209222 | pENTR hH1-ARRET sequence 3595 bps
GATCTGATATCATCGATGAATTCCGAACCCTAACCCTAACCCTAACCCTAACCCTAACCCTAACCCTAAC
CCTAACCCTAACCCTAACCCTAACCCTAACCCTAACCCTAACCCTAACCCTAACCCTAACCCTAACCCTA
ACCCTAACCCTAACCCTAACCCTAACCCTAACCCTAACCCTAACCCTAACCCTAACCCTAACCCTAACCC
TAACCCTAACCCTAACCCTAACCCTAACCCTAACCCTAACCCTAACCCTAACCCTAACCCTAACCCTAAC
CCTAACCCTAACCCTAACCCTAACCCTAACCCTAACCCTAACCCTAACCCTAACCCTAACCCTAACCCTA
ACCCTAACCCTAACCCTAACCCTAACCCTAACCCTAACCCTAACCCTAACCCTAACCCTAACCCTAACCC
TAACCCTAACCCTAACCCTAACCCTAACCCTAACCCTAACCCTAACCCTAACCCTAACCCTAACCCTAAC
CCTAACCCTAACCCTAACCCTAACCCTAACCCTAACCCTAACCCTAACCCTAACCCTAACCCTAACCCTA
ACCCTAACCCTAACCCTAACCCTAACCCTAACCCTAACCCTAACCCTAACCCTAACCCTAACCCTAACCC
TAACCCTAACCCTAACCCTAACCCTAACCCTAACCCTAACCCTAACCCTAACCCTAACCCTAACCCTAAC
CCTAACCCTAACCCTAACCCTAACCCTAACCCTAACCCTAACCCTAACCCTAACCCCAACCCTAACCCTA
ACCCTAACGCTAACCCTAACCCCAACCCTAACCCCAACCCCAACCCCAACCCCAACCCCAACCGGAATTC
CGCGGAATTCGAGCTCGGTACCCGGGGATCGACAATTCCACTTTTTTTAATTCTCGAGATATCTAGACCC
AGCTTTCTTGTACAAAGTTGGCATTATAAGAAAGCATTGCTTATCAATTTGTTGCAACGAACAGGTCACT
ATCAGTCAAAATAAAATCATTATTTGCCATCCAGCTGATATCCCCTATAGTGAGTCGTATTACATGGTCA
TAGCTGTTTCCTGGCAGCTCTGGCCCGTGTCTCAAAATCTCTGATGTTACATTGCACAAGATAAAAATAT
ATCATCATGAACAATAAAACTGTCTGCTTACATAAACAGTAATACAAGGGGTGTTATGAGCCATATTCAA
CGGGAAACGTCGAGGCCGCGATTAAATTCCAACATGGATGCTGATTTATATGGGTATAAATGGGCTCGCG
ATAATGTCGGGCAATCAGGTGCGACAATCTATCGCTTGTATGGGAAGCCCGATGCGCCAGAGTTGTTTCT
GAAACATGGCAAAGGTAGCGTTGCCAATGATGTTACAGATGAGATGGTCAGACTAAACTGGCTGACGGAA
TTTATGCCTCTTCCGACCATCAAGCATTTTATCCGTACTCCTGATGATGCATGGTTACTCACCACTGCGA
TCCCCGGAAAAACAGCATTCCAGGTATTAGAAGAATATCCTGATTCAGGTGAAAATATTGTTGATGCGCT
GGCAGTGTTCCTGCGCCGGTTGCATTCGATTCCTGTTTGTAATTGTCCTTTTAACAGCGATCGCGTATTT
CGTCTCGCTCAGGCGCAATCACGAATGAATAACGGTTTGGTTGATGCGAGTGATTTTGATGACGAGCGTA
ATGGCTGGCCTGTTGAACAAGTCTGGAAAGAAATGCATAAACTTTTGCCATTCTCACCGGATTCAGTCGT
CACTCATGGTGATTTCTCACTTGATAACCTTATTTTTGACGAGGGGAAATTAATAGGTTGTATTGATGTT
GGACGAGTCGGAATCGCAGACCGATACCAGGATCTTGCCATCCTATGGAACTGCCTCGGTGAGTTTTCTC
CTTCATTACAGAAACGGCTTTTTCAAAAATATGGTATTGATAATCCTGATATGAATAAATTGCAGTTTCA
TTTGATGCTCGATGAGTTTTTCTAATCAGAATTGGTTAATTGGTTGTAACACTGGCAGAGCATTACGCTG
ACTTGACGGGACGGCGCAAGCTCATGACCAAAATCCCTTAACGTGAGTTACGCGTCGTTCCACTGAGCGT
CAGACCCCGTAGAAAAGATCAAAGGATCTTCTTGAGATCCTTTTTTTCTGCGCGTAATCTGCTGCTTGCA
AACAAAAAAACCACCGCTACCAGCGGTGGTTTGTTTGCCGGATCAAGAGCTACCAACTCTTTTTCCGAAG
GTAACTGGCTTCAGCAGAGCGCAGATACCAAATACTGTCCTTCTAGTGTAGCCGTAGTTAGGCCACCACT
TCAAGAACTCTGTAGCACCGCCTACATACCTCGCTCTGCTAATCCTGTTACCAGTGGCTGCTGCCAGTGG
CGATAAGTCGTGTCTTACCGGGTTGGACTCAAGACGATAGTTACCGGATAAGGCGCAGCGGTCGGGCTGA
ACGGGGGGTTCGTGCACACAGCCCAGCTTGGAGCGAACGACCTACACCGAACTGAGATACCTACAGCGTG
AGCATTGAGAAAGCGCCACGCTTCCCGAAGGGAGAAAGGCGGACAGGTATCCGGTAAGCGGCAGGGTCGG
AACAGGAGAGCGCACGAGGGAGCTTCCAGGGGGAAACGCCTGGTATCTTTATAGTCCTGTCGGGTTTCGC
CACCTCTGACTTGAGCGTCGATTTTTGTGATGCTCGTCAGGGGGGCGGAGCCTATGGAAAAACGCCAGCA
ACGCGGCCTTTTTACGGTTCCTGGCCTTTTGCTGGCCTTTTGCTCACATGTTCTTTCCTGCGTTATCCCC
TGATTCTGTGGATAACCGTATTACCGCCTTTGAGTGAGCTGATACCGCTCGCCGCAGCCGAACGACCGAG
CGCAGCGAGTCAGTGAGCGAGGAAGCGGAAGAGCGCCCAATACGCAAACCGCCTCTCCCCGCGCGTTGGC
CGATTCATTAATGCAGCTGGCACGACAGGTTTCCCGACTGGAAAGCGGGCAGTGAGCGCAACGCAATTAA
TACGCGTACCGCTAGCCAGGAAGAGTTTGTAGAAACGCAAAAAGGCCATCCGTCAGGATGGCCTTCTGCT
TAGTTTGATGCCTGGCAGTTTATGGCGGGCGTCCTGCCCGCCACCCTCCGGGCCGTTGCTTCACAACGTT
CAAATCCGCTCCCGGCGGATTTGTCCTACTCAGGAGAGCGTTCACCGACAAACAACAGATAAAACGAAAG
GCCCAGTCTTCCGACTGAGCCTTTCGTTTTATTTGATGCCTGGCAGTTCCCTACTCTCGCGTTAACGCTA
GCATGGATGTTTTCCCAGTCACGACGTTGTAAAACGACGGCCAGTCTTAAGCTCGGGCCCCAAATAATGA
TTTTATTTTGACTGATAGTGACCTGTTCGTTGCAACAAATTGATGAGCAATGCTTTTTTATAATGCCAAC
TTTGTACAAAAAAGCAGGCTTTAAAGGAACCAATTCAGTCGATCGACTGGATCCATATTTGCATGTCGCT
ATGTGTTCTGGGAAATCACCATAAACGTGAAATGTCTTTGGATTTGGGAATCTTATAAGTTCTGTATGAG
ACCACTCGCGGCCAGTGGAATTGTC
Features (pLannotate 1.2.2; 11 found; start..end, strand, type, name):
    845..870     +  misc_feature   MCS (fragment): pUC18/19 multiple cloning site
    907..1006    -  protein_bind   attL2: mutant version of attL; recombination site for the Gateway® LR reaction LR Clonase™
   1024..1042    -  promoter       T7 promoter: promoter for bacteriophage T7 RNA polymerase
   1176..1985    +  CDS            KanR: aminoglycoside phosphotransferase; aph(3')-Ia; confers resistance to kanamycin in bacteria or G418 (Geneticin®) in eukaryotes
   2132..2720    +  rep_origin     ori: high-copy-number ColE1/pMB1/pBR322/pUC origin of replication
   2903..2995    +  CDS            lacI (fragment): lac repressor; lacI; The lac repressor binds to the lac operator to inhibit transcription in E. coli. This inhibition can be relieved by adding lactose or isopropyl-β-D-thiogalactopyranoside (IPTG).
   3050..3077    -  terminator     rrnB T2 terminator: transcription terminator T2 from the E. coli rrnB gene
   3209..3252    +  terminator     rrnB T1 terminator: Escherichia coli rrnB; transcription terminator T1 from the E. coli rrnB gene
   3299..3335    -  CDS            lacZα (fragment): LacZα fragment of β-galactosidase; lacZ fragment
   3351..3450    +  protein_bind   attL1: mutant version of attL; recombination site for the Gateway® LR reaction LR Clonase™
   3485..3575    +  promoter       H1 promoter: human H1 RNA promoter
