[The description below was written by a language model from this plasmid's Addgene catalogue record and pLannotate feature annotations shown in this document.]
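Description:
pENTR hH1-ARRET is a Gateway entry clone built on the pENTR/D-hH1 backbone, a small (about 3.6 kb) bacterial plasmid. It is maintained in E. coli through a high-copy ColE1/pUC-type origin and selected with kanamycin via the aph(3')-Ia aminoglycoside phosphotransferase gene. The rrnB T1 and T2 terminators lie upstream of the cloning region, where they insulate it from read-through transcription from the backbone. A T7 promoter sits just outside attL2. Short annotated fragments of lacI, lacZα and a pUC multiple cloning site appear to be backbone or cloning remnants rather than functional elements.

The payload is the hH1-ARRET cassette, recorded as an 868 bp human-derived insert, flanked by attL1 and attL2. The human H1 RNA promoter, an RNA polymerase III promoter commonly used to express short non-coding RNAs, lies immediately downstream of attL1. According to the record, it drives ARRET, a tract of roughly 130 telomeric hexanucleotide repeats that combines the canonical TTAGGG sequence with the TTGGGG variant, followed by an hH1 terminator. The feature table annotates the promoter but not the repeat array or the terminator. On the circular map, these presumably occupy the unannotated stretch that runs from the promoter across the sequence origin to the MCS fragment and attL2.

Because the whole expression unit sits between the attL sites, it can be moved by an LR Clonase reaction into any compatible attR destination vector, such as a viral or mammalian vector. This would allow expression of telomere-repeat transcripts in human cells. The record does not expand the ARRET acronym, name a specific destination vector, or describe downstream experiments.
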