Addgene plasmid #111382: pENTR hH1-ARRET
Purpose: ARRET with approximately 130 telomere hexanucleotide repeats of TTAGGG and TTGGGG variant sequences under control of hH1 promoter and terminator
Depositing lab: Klaus Holzmann. Depositing organization: Medical University of Vienna.
Backbone
  Vector backbone: pENTR/D-hH1
  Backbone manufacturer: Invitrogen
  Vector type: Gateway Entry Cloning
Growth in bacteria
  Bacterial resistance: Kanamycin, 50 μg/mL
  Growth temperature: 37°C
  Growth strain: DH5alpha
  Copy number: Unknown
Gene/Insert
  Gene/Insert name: hH1-ARRET
  Species: H. sapiens (human)
  Insert size (bp): 868
  Promoter: hH1
  Cloning method: Restriction Enzyme; 5′ cloning site unknown (unknown if destroyed)
Terms and licenses: Academic/Nonprofit Terms; Industry Terms: Not Available to Industry
How to cite: pENTR hH1-ARRET was a gift from Klaus Holzmann (Addgene plasmid # 111382 ; http://n2t.net/addgene:111382 ; RRID:Addgene_111382)
