>Addgene plasmid #111382 | pENTR hH1-ARRET | addgene partial sequence | sequence record 218008 | Addgene Partial NGS Result
CAAATAATGATTTTATTTTGACTGATAGTGACCTGTTCGTTGCAACAAATTGATGAGCAATGCTTTTTTA
TAATGCCAACTTTGTACAAAAAAGCAGGCTTTAAAGGAACCAATTCAGTCGATCGACTGGATCCATATTT
GCATGTCGCTATGTGTTCTGGGAAATCACCATAAACGTGAAATGTCTTTGGATTTGGGAATCTTATAAGT
TCTGTATGAGACCACTCGCGGCCAGTGGAATTGTCGATCTGATATCATCGATGAATTCCGAACCCTAACC
CTAACCCTAACCCTAACCCTAACCCTAACCCTAACCCTAACCCTAACCCTAACCCTAACCCTAACCCTAA
CCCTAACCCTAACCCTAACCCTAACCCTAACCCTAACCCTAACCCTAACCCTAACCCTAACCCTAACCCT
AACCCTAACCCCAACCCCAACCCCAACCCCAACCCCAACCCCAACCCCACCCCCAACCCCAACCCCAACC
CCAACCCCAACCCCAACCCCAACCCCAACCCCAACCCCAACCCCAACCCCAACCCCAACCCTAACCCCAA
CCCTAACCCTAACCCTAACCCTAACCCTAACCCTAACCCTAACCCTAACCCTAACCCTAACCCTAACCCT
AACCCTAACCCTAACCCTAACCCTAACCCTAACCCTAACCCTAACCCTAACCCTAACCCTAACCCTAACC
CTAACCCTAACCCTAACCCTAACCCTAACCCTAACCCTAACCCTAACCCTAACCCTAACCCCAACCCCAA
CCCTAACCCTAACCCTAACCCTAACCCTAACCCTAACCCTAACCCCAACCCTAACCCTAACCCTAACCCT
AACCCTAACCCTAACCCTAACCCTAACCCTAACCCTAACCCTAACCCTAACCCTAACCCTAACCCTAACC
CTAACCCTAACCCTAACCCTAACCCTAACCCTAACCCTAACCCTAACCCCAACCCTAACCCTAACCCTAA
CCCTAACCCTAACCCTAACCCCAACCCTAACCCTAACCCTAACGCTAACCCTAACCCCAACCCTAACCCC
AACCCCAACCCCAACCCCAACCCCAACCGGAATTCCGCGGAATTCGAGCTCGGTACCCGGGGATCGACAA
TTCCACTTTTTTTAATTCTCGAGATATCTAGACCCAGCTTTCTTGTACAAAGTTGGCATTATAAGAAAGC
ATTGCTTATCAATTTGTTGCAACGAACAGGTCACTATCAGTCAAAATAAAATCATTATTTGCCATCCAGC
TGATATCCCCTATAGTGAGTCGTATTACATGGTCATAGCTGTTTCCTGGCAGCTCTGGCCCGTGTCTCAA
AATCTCTGATGTTACATTGCACAAGATAAAAATATATCATCATGAACAATAAAACTGTCTGCTTACATAA
ACAGTAATACAAGGGGTGTTATGAGCCATATTCAACGGGAAACGTCGAGGCCGCGATTAAATTCCAACAT
GGATGCTGATTTATATGGGTATAAATGGGCTCGCGATAATGTCGGGCAATCAGGTGCGACAATCTATCGC
TTGTATGGGAAGCCCGATGCGCCAGAGTTGTTTCTGAAACATGGCAAAGGTAGCGTTGCCAATGATGTTA
CAGATGAGATGGTCAGACTAAACTGGCTGACGGAATTTATGCCTCTTCCGACCATCAAGCATTTTATCCG
TACTCCTGATGATGCATGGTTACTCACCACTGCGATCCCCGGAAAAACAGCATTCCAGGTATTAGAAGAA
TATCCTGATTCAGGTGAAAATATTGTTGATGCGCTGGCAGTGTTCCTGCGCCGGTTGCATTCGATTCCTG
TTTGTAATTGTCCTTTTAACAGCGATCGCGTATTTCGTCTCGCTCAGGCGCAATCACGAATGAATAACGG
TTTGGTTGATGCGAGTGATTTTGATGACGAGCGTAATGGCTGGCCTGTTGAACAAGTCTGGAAAGAAATG
CATAAACTTTTGCCATTCTCACCGGATTCAGTCGTCACTCATGGTGATTTCTCACTTGATAACCTTATTT
TTGACGAGGGGAAATTAATAGGTTGTATTGATGTTGGACGAGTCGGAATCGCAGACCGATACCAGGATCT
TGCCATCCTATGGAACTGCCTCGGTGAGTTTTCTCCTTCATTACAGAAACGGCTTTTTCAAAAATATGGT
ATTGATAATCCTGATATGAATAAATTGCAGTTTCATTTGATGCTCGATGAGTTTTTCTAATCAGAATTGG
TTAATTGGTTGTAACACTGGCAGAGCATTACGCTGACTTGACGGGACGGCGCAAGCTCATGACCAAAATC
CCTTAACGTGAGTTACGCGTCGTTCCACTGAGCGTCAGACCCCGTAGAAAAGATCAAAGGATCTTCTTGA
GATCCTTTTTTTCTGCGCGTAATCTGCTGCTTGCAAACAAAAAAACCACCGCTACCAGCGGTGGTTTGTT
TGCCGGATCAAGAGCTACCAACTCTTTTTCCGAAGGTAACTGGCTTCAGCAGAGCGCAGATACCAAATAC
TGTTCTTCTAGTGTAGCCGTAGTTAGGCCACCACTTCAAGAACTCTGTAGCACCGCCTACATACCTCGCT
CTGCTAATCCTGTTACCAGTGGCTGCTGCCAGTGGCGATAAGTCGTGTCTTACCGGGTTGGACTCAAGAC
GATAGTTACCGGATAAGGCGCAGCGGTCGGGCTGAACGGGGGGTTCGTGCACACAGCCCAGCTTGGAGCG
AACGACCTACACCGAACTGAGATACCTACAGCGTGAGCTATGAGAAAGCGCCACGCTTCCCGAAGGGAGA
AAGGCGGACAGGTATCCGGTAAGCGGCAGGGTCGGAACAGGAGAGCGCACGAGGGAGCTTCCAGGGGGAA
ACGCCTGGTATCTTTATAGTCCTGTCGGGTTTCGCCACCTCTGACTTGAGCGTCGATTTTTGTGATGCTC
GTCAGGGGGGCGGAGCCTATGGAAAAACGCCAGCAACGCGGCCTTTTTACGGTTCCTGGCCTTTTGCTGG
CCTTTTGCTCACATGTTCTTTCCTGCGTTATCCCCTGATTCTGTGGATAACCGTATTACCGCCTTTGAGT
GAGCTGATACCGCTCGCCGCAGCCGAACGACCGAGCGCAGCGAGTCAGTGAGCGAGGAAGCGGAAGAGCG
CCCAATACGCAAACCGCCTCTCCCCGCGCGTTGGCCGATTCATTAATGCAGCTGGCACGACAGGTTTCCC
GACTGGAAAGCGGGCAGTGAGCGCAACGCAATTAATACGCGTACCGCTAGCCAGGAAGAGTTTGTAGAAA
CGCAAAAAGGCCATCCGTCAGGATGGCCTTCTGCTTAGTTTGATGCCTGGCAGTTTATGGCGGGCGTCCT
GCCCGCCACCCTCCGGGCCGTTGCTTCACAACGTTCAAATCCGCTCCCGGCGGATTTGTCCTACTCAGGA
GAGCGTTCACCGACAAACAACAGATAAAACGAAAGGCCCAGTCTTCCGACTGAGCCTTTCGTTTTATTTG
ATGCCTGGCAGTTCCCTACTCTCGCGTTAACGCTAGCATGGATGTTTTCCCAGTCACGACGTTGTAAAAC
GACGGCCAGTCTTAAGCTCGGGCCC
