>Addgene plasmid #111382 | pENTR hH1-ARRET | addgene partial sequence | sequence record 220117 | H1 5'-tcgctatgtgttctgggaaa-3'
ATCTTATAAGTTCTGTATGAGACCACTCGCGGCCAGTGGAATTGTCGATCTGATATCATCGATGAATTCC
GAACCCTAACCCTAACCCTAACCCTAACCCTAACCCTAACCCTAACCCTAACCCTAACCCTAACCCTAAC
CCTAACCCTAACCCTAACCCTAACCCTAACCCTAACCCTAACCCTAACCCTAACCCTAACCCTAACCCTA
ACCCTAACCCTAACCCTAACCCCAACCCCAACCCCAACCCCAACCCTAACCCTAACCCTAACCCCAACCC
CAACCCCAACCCCAACCCCAACCCCAACCCTAACCCCAACCCCAACCCCAACCCCAACCCCAACCCCAAC
CCTAACCCTAACCCCAACCCCAACCCCAACCCCAACCCTAACCCTAACCCTAACCCCAACCCCAACCCTA
ACCCTAACCCTAACCCTAACCCTAACCCTAACCCTAACCCCAACCCTAACCCTAACCCTAACCCTAACCC
